>Addgene plasmid #26628 | pLKO.1 RagB shRNA #2 | addgene partial sequence | sequence record 32838 | 26628 with LKO1-5
CTTGGCTTTATATATCTTGTGGAAGGACGAAACACCGGGCCTCTTTCCAGAGTATGGAACTCGAGTTCCA
TACTCTGGAAAGAGGCTTTTTGAATTCTCGACCTCGAGACAAATGGCAGTATTCATCCACAATTTTAAAA
GAAAAGGGGGGATTGGGGGGTACAGTGCAGGGGAAAGAATAGTAGACATAATAGCAACAGACATACAAAC
TAAAGAATTACAAAAACAAATTACAAAAATTCAAAATTTTCGGGTTTATTACAGGGACAGCAGAGATCCA
CTTTGGCCGCGGCTCGAGGGGGTTGGGGTTGCGCCTTTTCCAAGGCAGCCCTGGGTTTGCGCAGGGACGC
GGCTGCTCTGGGCGTGGTTCCGGGAAACGCAGCGGCGCCGACCCTGGGTCTCGCACATTCTTCACGTCCG
TTCGCAGCGTCACCCGGATCTTCGCCGCTACCCTTGTGGGCCCCCCGGCGACGCTTCCTGCTCCGCCCCT
AAGTCGGGAAGGTTCCTTGCGGTTCGCGGCGTGCCGGACGTGACAAACGGAAGCCGCACGTCTCACTAGT
ACCCTCGCAGACGGACAGCGCCAGGGAGCAATGGCAGCGCGCCGACCGCGATGGGCTGTGGCCAATAGCG
GCTGCTCAGCAGGGCGCGCCGAGAGCAGCGGCCGGGAAGGGGCGGTGCGGGAGGCGGGGTGTGGGGCGGT
AGTGTGGGCCCTGTTCCTGCCCGCGCG
