[The description below was written by a language model from this plasmid's Addgene catalogue record.]
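Description:
pLKO.1 RagB shRNA #2 is a lentiviral RNAi plasmid built on the pLKO.1 puro backbone (about 7 kb without insert) and designed to knock down human RagB, the product of the RRAGB gene, in mammalian cells. It is maintained in bacteria as a high-copy plasmid under ampicillin selection, and the record lists a recombination-deficient strain (Stbl3) as the host, a common choice for lentiviral vectors because their repeated long terminal repeat sequences can otherwise be unstable. In mammalian cells, puromycin resistance carried on the backbone allows selection of stably transduced populations.

The payload is a short hairpin RNA cassette cloned between the AgeI and EcoRI sites of the backbone, with a target sequence taken from the RNAi Consortium's design collection. The record provides no feature table and does not name the promoter driving the hairpin. In the standard pLKO.1 design this is a human U6 RNA polymerase III promoter upstream of the cloning sites, with the puromycin marker expressed from a separate promoter, all flanked by the lentiviral elements needed for packaging and integration. Once transcribed, the hairpin is processed by the cellular RNAi machinery into a small interfering RNA that directs degradation of RRAGB mRNA. As a transfer vector, it must be co-transfected with separate packaging and envelope plasmids to produce viral particles.

The "#2" designation suggests it is one of several independent hairpins against the same gene, which helps control for off-target effects. It was deposited with a study showing that Rag GTPases bind raptor and mediate amino acid signalling to mTORC1, so its typical use is RagB loss-of-function experiments in nutrient sensing and mTORC1 pathway research.
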