Addgene plasmid #26628: pLKO.1 RagB shRNA #2
Depositing lab: David Sabatini. Depositing organization: Whitehead Institute for Biomedical Research. Publication: The Rag GTPases bind raptor and mediate amino acid signaling to mTORC1. Sancak Y, Peterson TR, Shaul YD, Lindquist RA, Thoreen CC, Bar-Peled L, Sabatini DM. Science. 2008 Jun 13. 320(5882):1496-501. 10.1126/science.1157535 PubMed 18497260.
Backbone
  Vector backbone: pLKO.1 puro
  Backbone manufacturer: Available at Addgene (#8453)
  Backbone size w/o insert (bp): 7000
  Vector type: Mammalian Expression, Lentiviral, RNAi
  Selectable markers: Puromycin
Growth in bacteria
  Bacterial resistance: Ampicillin, 100 μg/mL
  Growth temperature: 37°C
  Growth strain: Stbl3
  Copy number: High Copy
Gene/Insert
  Gene/Insert name: RagB shRNA (alt name: RagB)
  Species: H. sapiens (human)
  Entrez Gene: RRAGB (a.k.a. RAGB, bA465E19.1)
  Cloning method: Restriction Enzyme; 5′ cloning site AgeI (unknown if destroyed); 3′ cloning site EcoRI (unknown if destroyed)
  Sequencing primers: 5′ LKO.1 5'
Terms and licenses: Academic/Nonprofit Terms; Industry Terms: Not Available to Industry
Depositor comments: shRNA directed against RagB. Target sequence: 5'-GCCTCTTTCCAGAGTATGGAA-3'. Sequence from the website of the RNAi consortium at the Broad institute.
How to cite: pLKO.1 RagB shRNA #2 was a gift from David Sabatini (Addgene plasmid # 26628 ; http://n2t.net/addgene:26628 ; RRID:Addgene_26628)
